>Addgene plasmid #72389 | pJK630 | depositor full sequence | sequence record 133978 | pJK630 sequence 4525 bps
TGGCGAATGGG
[124 nt withheld, positions 12-135]
C
[91 nt withheld, positions 137-227]
A
[49 nt withheld, positions 229-277]
CCTTTGACGTTGGAGTCCACGTTCTTT
[37 nt withheld, positions 305-341]
ACCCTATCTCGGTCTATTCTTTTGATTTATAAGGGATTTTGCCGATTTCGGCCTATTGGTTAAAAAATGA
GCTGATTTAACAAAAATTTAACGCGAATTTTAACAAAATATTAACGTTTACAATTTCAGGTGGCACTTTT
CGGGGAAATGTGCGCGGAACCCCTATTTGTTTATTTTTCTAAATACATTCAAATATGTATCCGCTCATGA
GACAATAACCCTGATAAATGCTTCAATAATATTGAAAAAGGAAGAGTATGAGTATTCAACATTTCCGTGT
CGCCCTTATTCCCTTTTTTGCGGCATTTTGCCTTCCTGTTTTTGCTCACCCAGAAACGCTGGTGAAAGTA
AAAGATGCTGAAGATCAGTTGGGTGCACGAGTGGGTTACATCGAACTGGATCTCAACAGCGGTAAGATCC
TTGAGAGTTTTCGCCCCGAAGAACGTTTTCCAATGATGAGCACTTTTAAAGTTCTGCTATGTGGCGCGGT
ATTATCCCGTATTGACGCCGGGCAAGAGCAACTCGGTCGCCGCATACACTATTCTCAGAATGACTTGGTT
GAGTACTCACCAGTCACAGAAAAGCATCTTACGGATGGCATGACAGTAAGAGAATTATGCAGTGCTGCCA
TAACCATGAGTGATAACACTGCGGCCAACTTACTTCTGACAACGATCGGAGGACCGAAGGAGCTAACCGC
TTTTTTGCACAACATGGGGGATCATGTAACTCGCCTTGATCGTTGGGAACCGGAGCTGAATGAAGCCATA
CCAAACGACGAGCGTGACACCACGATGCCTGCAGCAATGGCAACAACGTTGCGCAAACTATTAACTGGCG
AACTACTTACTCTAGCTTCCCGGCAACAATTAATAGACTGGATGGAGGCGGATAAAGTTGCAGGACCACT
TCTGCGCTCGGCCCTTCCGGCTGGCTGGTTTATTGCTGATAAATCTGGAGCCGGTGAGCGTGGGTCTCGC
GGTATCATTGCAGCACTGGGGCCAGATGGTAAGCCCTCCCGTATCGTAGTTATCTACACGACGGGGAGTC
AGGCAACTATGGATGAACGAAATAGACAGATCGCTGAGATAGGTGCCTCACTGATTAAGCATTGGTAACT
GTCAGACCAAGTTTACTCATATATACTTTAGATTGATTTAAAACTTCATTTTTAATTTAAAAGGATCTAG
GTGAAGATCCTTTTTGATAATCTCATGACCAAAATCCCTTAACGTGAGTTTTCGTTCCACTGAGCGTCAG
ACCCCGTAGAAAAGATCAAAGGATCTTCTTGAGATCCTTTTTTTCTGCGCGTAATCTGCTGCTTGCAAAC
AAAAAAACCACCGCTACCAGCGGTGGTTTGTTTGCCGGATCAAGAGCTACCAACTCTTTTTCCGAAGGTA
ACTGGCTTCAGCAGAGCGCAGATACCAAATACTGTCCTTCTAGTGTAGCCGTAGTTAGGCCACCACTTCA
AGAACTCTGTAGCACCGCCTACATACCTCGCTCTGCTAATCCTGTTACCAGTGGCTGCTGCCAGTGGCGA
TAAGTCGTGTCTTACCGGGTTGGACTCAAGACGATAGTTACCGGATAAGGCGCAGCGGTCGGGCTGAACG
GGGGGTTCGTGCACACAGCCCAGCTTGGAGCGAACGACCTACACCGAACTGAGATACCTACAGCGTGAGC
TATGAGAAAGCGCCACGCTTCCCGAAGGGAGAAAGGCGGACAGGTATCCGGTAAGCGGCAGGGTCGGAAC
AGGAGAGCGCACGAGGGAGCTTCCAGGGGGAAACGCCTGGTATCTTTATAGTCCTGTCGGGTTTCGCCAC
CTCTGACTTGAGCGTCGATTTTTGTGATGCTCGTCAGGGGGGCGGAGCCTATGGAAAAACGCCAGCAACG
CGGCCTTTTTACGGTTCCTGGCCTTTTGCTGGCCTTTTGCTCACATGTTCTTTCCTGCGTTATCCCCTGA
TTCTGTGGATAACCGTATTACCGCCTTTGAGTGAGCTGATACCGCTCGCCGCAGCCGAACGACCGAGCGC
AGCGAGTCAGTGAGCGAGGAAGCGGAAGAGCGCCTGATGCGGTATTTTCTCCTTACGCATCTGTGCGGTA
TTTCACACCGCATATATGGTGCACTCTCAGTACAATCTGCTCTGATGCCGCATAGTTAAGCCAGTATACA
CTCCGCTATCGCTACGTGACTGGGTCATGGCTGCGCCCCGACACCCGCCAACACCCGCTGACGCGCCCTG
ACGGGCTTGTCTGCTCCCGGCATCCGCTTACAGACAAGCTGTGACCGTCTCCGGGAGCTGCATGTGTCAG
AGGTTTTCACCGTCATCACCGAAACGCGCGAGGCAGCTGCGGTAAAGCTCATCAGCGTGGTCGTGAAGCG
ATTCACAGATGTCTGCCTGTTCATCCGCGTCCAGCTCGTTGAGTTTCTCCAGAAGCGTTAATGTCTGGCT
TCTGATAAAGCGGGCCATGTTAAGGGCGGTTTTTTCCTGTTTGGTCACTGATGCCTCCGTGTAAGGGGGA
TTTCTGTTCATGGGGGTAATGATACCGATGAAACGAGAGAGGATGCTCACGATACGGGTTACTGATGATG
AACATGCCCGGTTACTGGAACGTTGTGAGGGTAAACAACTGGCGGTATGGATGCGGCGGGACCAGAGAAA
AATCACTCAGGGTCAATGCCAGCGCTTCGTTAATACAGATGTAGGTGTTCCACAGGGTAGCCAGCAGCAT
CCTGCGATGCAGATCCGGAACATAATGGTGCAGGGCGCTGACTTCCGCGTTTCCAGACTTTACGAAACAC
GGAAACCGAAGACCATTCATGTTGTTGCTCAGGTCGCAGACGTTTTGCAGCAGCAGTCGCTTCACGTTCG
CTCGCGTATCGGTGATTCATTCTGCTAACCAGTAAGGCAACCCCGCCAGCCTAGCCGGGTCCTCAACGAC
AGGAGCACGATCATGCGCACCCGTGGCCAGGACCCAACGCTGCCCGAGATCTCGATCCCGCGAAATTAAT
ACGACTCACTATAGGGAGACCACAACGGTTTCCCTCTAGAAATAATTTTGTTTAACTTTAAGAAGGAGAT
ATACCATGGCTAAAATCGTCGCCTGTAACAGCAACCTCCCACTTGCCGAAGCCGTTGCCGCGGAGCTGAA
CCTCCCCCTCTGCAACGCCACCGTGCGCCGCTTTGCGGACATGGAGGTGTTTGTAGAAATCCACGAAAAT
GTACGTGGTGAGGACGTGTTCGTTATCCAGAGCACCTGCACCCCCACCAATGATAACCTGATGGAACTGC
TGATTATGCTGGATGCGCTGCGCCGTGGTTCGGCCAAGCGTATTACAGCCGTTATGCCCTATTTTGGGTA
TGCCCGGCAGGATCGTAAATCTGGCCCGCGCACGCCCATTAGCGCCAAACTGGTGGCGAATCTGTTGGTG
GAAGCGGGCGCCAGCCGCGTGCTGACACTGGACCTGCACGCCATGCAGATTCAGGGCTTTTTTGATATTC
CGGTGGACAATCTGTACGCCGCGCCCTTGTTTGTGCGCGATATCCGCTCCCATTACGGGGACCGCGATTT
AATGATTGTCTCCCCCGATGTAGGTGGTGTGGTGCGTGCCCGCCAGCTGGCCCAGCGCCTGAACACGGAT
CTGGCCATTATTGACAAGCGGCGTGAACGCGCAGGCGTTTCCGAAGTGATGAACGTGATTGGTGATGTGC
GCGGCCGCCACTGCCTGCTGGTAGATGATATTGTGGATAGCGGTGGTTCACTGTGCAATGCAGCCCGCGC
CATTGCCGAGCAGGGTGCCGCATCTGTGGGCGCATACGTAACGCATGGTGTGCTGACAGGACACGCCGTG
GAACGCATTGCCGATTCGCCTATCGAAATGCTGACGCTGACAGACAGCATTCGCGCTACAGAGCAGGTTA
TGGCCGCACGCAATATCCGCCAGATCACTATTTCTGGCCTGCTGGCGCGCGCCATCCATGCCGTGGCGGA
TGAAAGCTCCGTTTCCTCCCTGTTTGACTGACTCGAGCACCACCACCACCACCACTGAGATCCGGCTGCT
AACAAAGCCCGAAAGGAAGCTGAGTTGGCTGCTGCCACCGCTGAGCAATAACTAGCATAACCCCTTGGGG
CCTCTAAACGGGTCTTGAGGGGTTTTTTGCTGAAAGGAGGAACTATATCCGGAT
Features (pLannotate 1.2.2; 13 found; start..end, strand, type, name):
     12..467     +  rep_origin     f1 ori (sequence partly withheld): f1 bacteriophage origin of replication; arrow indicates direction of (+) strand synthesis
    494..598     +  promoter       AmpR promoter: bla
    599..1459    +  CDS            AmpR: β-lactamase; bla; confers resistance to ampicillin, carbenicillin, and related antibiotics
   1630..2218    +  rep_origin     ori: high-copy-number ColE1/pMB1/pBR322/pUC origin of replication
   2404..2546    -  misc_feature   bom: basis of mobility region from pBR322
   2648..2839    -  CDS            rop: Rop protein, which maintains plasmids at low copy number; rop
   2856..3236    +  CDS            YPB1_ECOLX: Protein predicted: Swiss-Prot protein existence level 4. From Escherichia coli.
   3348..3366    +  promoter       T7 promoter: promoter for bacteriophage T7 RNA polymerase
   3398..3420    +  RBS            RBS: efficient ribosome binding site from bacteriophage T7 gene 10 (Olins and Rangwala, 1989)
   3448..4356    +  CDS            prs: KPRS_BURPS - Experimental evidence at protein level: Swiss-Prot protein existence level 1. Involved in the biosynthesis of the central metabolite phospho-alpha-D-ribosyl-1-pyrophosphate (PRPP) via the transfer of pyrophosphoryl group from ATP to 1-hydroxyl of ribose-5-phosphate (Rib- 5-P). From Burkholderia pseudomallei (strain K96243).
   4369..4386    +  CDS            9xHis (fragment): 9xHis affinity tag
   4396..4445    +  CDS            SET1 (fragment): solubility-enhancement tag derived from T7 phage gene 10B
   4453..4500    +  terminator     T7 terminator: transcription terminator for bacteriophage T7 RNA polymerase
