[The description below was written by a language model from this plasmid's Addgene catalogue record and pLannotate feature annotations shown in this document.]
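Description:
pJK630 is a bacterial expression plasmid built on the pET23d backbone for producing phosphoribosylpyrophosphate (PRPP) synthetase from Acetobacter aceti 1023 in E. coli. The total construct is 4,525 bp. It replicates from a ColE1/pMB1-type origin and is catalogued as high copy, although the annotation also picks up a rop coding sequence and the pBR322 bom region. Selection is by ampicillin through the bla (β-lactamase) gene under its own promoter. An f1 phage origin is also present, which in principle allows production of single-stranded DNA.

The prs/prsA open reading frame was inserted between the NcoI and XhoI sites, both of which remain intact. It lies downstream of a T7 promoter and the efficient ribosome binding site from T7 gene 10, and a T7 terminator follows the cassette. Expression therefore depends on a host that supplies T7 RNA polymerase. The encoded protein is designated AaPrsA-insV2 because a valine codon was inserted at position 2; the record does not say why, but such an insertion commonly accompanies cloning at an NcoI site spanning the start codon. The automated annotation labels the coding sequence by homology to the Burkholderia pseudomallei enzyme, which reflects similarity rather than source. This enzyme transfers a pyrophosphoryl group from ATP to ribose-5-phosphate to form PRPP.

A short His-tag sequence, annotated as a fragment of a 9xHis tag (six residues by its length), sits just 3′ of the insert, along with a small fragment matching T7 gene 10B. The record does not state whether the insert retains its own stop codon, so it is unclear whether the protein carries the C-terminal His tag. The plasmid is intended for recombinant production of this enzyme.
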