Addgene plasmid #72389: pJK630
Purpose: Produces Acetobacter aceti 1023 phosphoribosylpyrophosphate synthetase (AaPrsA-insV2)
Depositing lab: T. J. Kappock. Depositing organization: Purdue University.
Backbone
  Vector backbone: pET23d
  Backbone size w/o insert (bp): 3663
  Total vector size (bp): 4525
  Vector type: Bacterial Expression
Growth in bacteria
  Bacterial resistance: Ampicillin, 100 μg/mL
  Growth temperature: 37°C
  Growth strain: DH5alpha
  Copy number: High Copy
Gene/Insert
  Gene/Insert name: phosphoribosylpyrophosphate synthetase (alt names: prs; AZ09_04840; prsA)
  Species: Acetobacter aceti 1023
  Mutation: inserted Val2
  GenBank ID: KDE20769.1
  Promoter: T7
  Cloning method: Restriction Enzyme; 5′ cloning site NcoI (not destroyed); 3′ cloning site XhoI (not destroyed)
  Sequencing primers: 5′ T7 promoter; 3′ T7 terminator
Terms and licenses: Academic/Nonprofit Terms; Industry Terms: Not Available to Industry
How to cite: pJK630 was a gift from T. J. Kappock (Addgene plasmid # 72389 ; http://n2t.net/addgene:72389 ; RRID:Addgene_72389)
