>Addgene plasmid #72389 | pJK630 | addgene partial sequence | sequence record 136129 | T7 5'-TAATACGACTCACTATAGGG-3'
TTTTGTTTAACTTTAAGAAGGAGATATACCATGGCTAAAATCGTCGCCTGTAACAGCAACCTCCCACTTG
CCGAAGCCGTTGCCGCGGAGCTGAACCTCCCCCTCTGCAACGCCACCGTGCGCCGCTTTGCGGACATGGA
GGTGTTTGTAGAAATCCACGAAAATGTACGTGGTGAGGACGTGTTCGTTATCCAGAGCACCTGCACCCCC
ACCAATGATAACCTGATGGAACTGCTGATTATGCTGGATGCGCTGCGCCGTGGTTCGGCCAAGCGTATTA
CAGCCGTTATGCCCTATTTTGGGTATGCCCGGCAGGATCGTAAATCTGGCCCGCGCACGCCCATTAGCGC
CAAACTGGTGGCGAATCTGTTGGTGGAAGCGGGCGCCAGCCGCGTGCTGACACTGGACCTGCACGCCATG
CAGATTCAGGGCTTTTTTGATATTCCGGTGGACAATCTGTACGCCGCGCCCTTGTTTGTGCGCGATATCC
GCTCCCATTACGGGGACCGCGATTTAATGATTGTCTCCCCCGATGTAGGTGGTGTGGTGCGTGCCCGCCA
GCTGGCCCAGCGCCTGAACACGGATCTGGCCATTATTGACAAGCGGCGTGAACGCGCAGGCGTTTCCGAA
GTGATGAACGTGATTGGTGATGTGCGCGGCCGCCACTGCCTGCTGGTAGATGATATTGTGGATAGCGGTG
GTTCACTGTGCAATGCAGCCCGCGCCATTGCCGAGCAGGGTGCCGCATCTGTGGGCGCATACGTAACGCA
TGGTGTGCTGACAGGACACGCCGTGGAACGCATTGCCGATTCGCCTATCGAAATGCTGACGCTGACAGAC
AGCATTCGCGCTACAGAGCAGGTTATGGCCGCACGCAATATCCGCCAGATCACTATTTCTGGCCTGCTGG
CGCGCGCCATCCATGCCGTGGCGGATGAAAGCTCCGTTTCCTCCCTGTTTGACTGACTCGAGCACCACCA
CCACCACCACTGAGATCCGGCTGCTAACAAAGCCCGAAAGGAAGCTGAGTTGGCTGCTGCCACCGCTGAG
CAATAACTAGCATAACCCC
