>Addgene plasmid #72389 | pJK630 | addgene partial sequence | sequence record 136130 | T7term 5'-GCTAGTTATTGCTCAGCGG-3'
GGGCTTTGTTAGCAGCCGGATCTCAGTGGTGGTGGTGGTGGTGCTCGAGTCAGTCAAACAGGGAGGAAAC
GGAGCTTTCATCCGCCACGGCATGGATGGCGCGCGCCAGCAGGCCAGAAATAGTGATCTGGCGGATATTG
CGTGCGGCCATAACCTGCTCTGTAGCGCGAATGCTGTCTGTCAGCGTCAGCATTTCGATAGGCGAATCGG
CAATGCGTTCCACGGCGTGTCCTGTCAGCACACCATGCGTTACGTATGCGCCCACAGATGCGGCACCCTG
CTCGGCAATGGCGCGGGCTGCATTGCACAGTGAACCACCGCTATCCACAATATCATCTACCAGCAGGCAG
TGGCGGCCGCGCACATCACCAATCACGTTCATCACTTCGGAAACGCCTGCGCGTTCACGCCGCTTGTCAA
TAATGGCCAGATCCGTGTTCAGGCGCTGGGCCAGCTGGCGGGCACGCACCACACCACCTACATCGGGGGA
GACAATCATTAAATCGCGGTCCCCGTAATGGGAGCGGATATCGCGCACAAACAAGGGCGCGGCGTACAGA
TTGTCCACCGGAATATCAAAAAAGCCCTGAATCTGCATGGCGTGCAGGTCCAGTGTCAGCACGCGGCTGG
CGCCCGCTTCCACCAACAGATTCGCCACCAGTTTGGCGCTAATGGGCGTGCGCGGGCCAGATTTACGATC
CTGCCGGGCATACCCAAAATAGGGCATAACGGCTGTAATACGCTTGGCCGAACCACGGCGCAGCGCATCC
AGCATAATCAGCAGTTCCATCAGGTTATCATTGGTGGGGGTGCAGGTGCTCTGGATAACGAACACGTCCT
CACCACGTACATTTTCGTGGATTTCTACAAACACCTCCATGTCCGCAAAGCGGCGCACGGTGGCGTTGCA
GAGGGGGAGGTTCAGCTCCGCGGCAACGGCTTCGGCAAGTGGGAGGTTGCTGTTACAGGCGACGATTTTA
GCCATGGTATATCTCCTTCTTAAAGTTAAACAAAATTATTTCTAGAGGGAAACCGTTGTGGTCTCCCTAT
A
